>Addgene plasmid #48555 | pFUSB4_GTGT | depositor full sequence | sequence record 70255 | Full Sequence
ATGTTTTCCCAGTCACGACGTTGTAAAACGACGGCCAGTCTTAAGCGTCTCATGGCCTGACCCCGGACCA
AGTGGTGGCCTATCGCCAGCAACAATGGCGGCAAGCAAGCGCTCGAAACGGTGCAGCGGCTGTTGCCGGT
GCTGTGCCAGGACCATGGCCTGACCCCGGACCAAGTGGTGGCTATCGCCAGCAACGGTGGCGGCAAGCAA
GCGCTCGAAACGGTGCAGCGGCTGTTGCCGGTGCTGTGCCAGGACCATGGCCTGACCCCGGACCAAGTGG
TGGCTATCGCCAGCAACAATGGCGGCAAGCAAGCGCTCGAAACGGTGCAGCGGCTGTTGCCGGTGCTGTG
CCAGGACCATGGCCTGACCCCGGACCAAGTGGTGGCTATCGCCAGCAACGGTGGCGGCAAGCAAGCGCTC
GAAACGGTGCAGCGGCTGTTGCCGGTGCTGTGCCAGGACCATGGCCTGACCCCGGACCAAGTGGTGGCTA
TCGAGACGTCTAGACCAGCCAGGACAGAAATGCCTCGACTTCGCTGCTACCCAAGGTTGCCGGGTGACGC
ACACCGTGGAAACGGATGAAGGCACGAACCCAGTGGACATAAGCCTGTTCGGTTCGTAAGCTGTAATGCA
AGTAGCGTATGCGCTCACGCAACTGGTCCAGAACCTTGACCGAACGCAGCGGTGGTAACGGCGCAGTGGC
GGTTTTCATGGCTTGTTATGACTGTTTTTTTGGGGTACAGTCTATGCCTCGGGCATCCAAGCAGCAAGCG
CGTTACGCCGTGGGTCGATGTTTGATGTTATGGAGCAGCAACGATGTTACGCAGCAGGGCAGTCGCCCTA
AAACAAAGTTAAACATTATGAGGGAAGCGGTGATCGCCGAAGTATCGACTCAACTATCAGAGGTAGTTGG
CGTCATCGAGCGCCATCTCGAACCGACGTTGCTGGCCGTACATTTGTACGGCTCCGCAGTGGATGGCGGC
CTGAAGCCACACAGTGATATTGATTTGCTGGTTACGGTGACCGTAAGGCTTGATGAAACAACGCGGCGAG
CTTTGATCAACGACCTTTTGGAAACTTCGGCTTCCCCTGGAGAGAGCGAGATTCTCCGCGCTGTAGAAGT
CACCATTGTTGTGCACGACGACATCATTCCGTGGCGTTATCCAGCTAAGCGCGAACTGCAATTTGGAGAA
TGGCAGCGCAATGACATTCTTGCAGGTATCTTCGAGCCAGCCACGATCGACATTGATCTGGCTATCTTGC
TGACAAAAGCAAGAGAACATAGCGTTGCCTTGGTAGGTCCAGCGGCGGAGGAACTCTTTGATCCGGTTCC
TGAACAGGATCTATTTGAGGCGCTAAATGAAACCTTAACGCTATGGAACTCGCCGCCCGACTGGGCTGGC
GATGAGCGAAATGTAGTGCTTACGTTGTCCCGCATTTGGTACAGCGCAGTAACCGGCAAAATCGCGCCGA
AGGATGTCGCTGCCGACTGGGCAATGGAGCGCCTGCCGGCCCAGTATCAGCCCGTCATACTTGAAGCTAG
ACAGGCTTATCTTGGACAAGAAGAAGATCGCTTGGCCTCGCGCGCAGATCAGTTGGAAGAATTTGTCCAC
TACGTGAAAGGCGAGATCACCAAGGTAGTCGGCAAATAACCCTCGAGCCACCCATGACCAAAATCCCTTA
ACGTGAGTTACGCGTCGTTCCACTGAGCGTCAGACCCCGTAGAAAAGATCAAAGGATCTTCTTGAGATCC
TTTTTTTCTGCGCGTAATCTGCTGCTTGCAAACAAAAAAACCACCGCTACCAGCGGTGGTTTGTTTGCCG
GATCAAGAGCTACCAACTCTTTTTCCGAAGGTAACTGGCTTCAGCAGAGCGCAGATACCAAATACTGTCC
TTCTAGTGTAGCCGTAGTTAGGCCACCACTTCAAGAACTCTGTAGCACCGCCTACATACCTCGCTCTGCT
AATCCTGTTACCAGTGGCTGCTGCCAGTGGCGATAAGTCGTGTCTTACCGGGTTGGACTCAAGACGATAG
TTACCGGATAAGGCGCAGCGGTCGGGCTGAACGGGGGGTTCGTGCACACAGCCCAGCTTGGAGCGAACGA
CCTACACCGAACTGAGATACCTACAGCGTGAGCATTGAGAAAGCGCCACGCTTCCCGAAGGGAGAAAGGC
GGACAGGTATCCGGTAAGCGGCAGGGTCGGAACAGGAGAGCGCACGAGGGAGCTTCCAGGGGGAAACGCC
TGGTATCTTTATAGTCCTGTCGGGTTTCGCCACCTCTGACTTGAGCGTCGATTTTTGTGATGCTCGTCAG
GGGGGCGGAGCCTATGGAAAAACGCCAGCAACGCGGCCTTTTTACGGTTCCTGGCCTTTTGCTGGCCTTT
TGCTCACATGTTCTTTCCTGCGTTATCCCCTGATTCTGTGGATAACCGTATTACCGCCTTTGAGTGAGCT
GATACCGCTCGCCGCAGCCGAACGACCGAGCGCAGCGAGTCAGTGAGCGAGGAAGCGGAAGAGCGCCCAA
TACGCAAACCGCCTCTCCCCGCGCGTTGGCCGATTCATTAATGCAGCTGGCACGACAGGTTTCCCGACTG
GAAAGCGGGCAGTGAGCGCAACGCAATTAATACGCGTACCGCTAGCCAGGAAGAGTTTGTAGAAACGCAA
AAAGGCCATCCGTCAGGATGGCCTTCTGCTTAGTTTGATGCCTGGCAGTTTATGGCGGGCGTCCTGCCCG
CCACCCTCCGGGCCGTTGCTTCACAACGTTCAAATCCGCTCCCGGCGGATTTGTCCTACTCAGGAGAGCG
TTCACCGACAAACAACAGATAAAACGAAAGGCCCAGTCTTCCGACTGAGCCTTTCGTTTTATTTGATGCC
TGGCAGTTCCCTACTCTCGCGTTAACGCTAGCATGG
Features (pLannotate 1.2.2; 8 found; start..end, strand, type, name):
      3..39      -  CDS            lacZα (fragment): LacZα fragment of β-galactosidase; lacZ fragment
    596..619     +  promoter       Pc promoter (fragment): intI1 (promoter lies within the coding sequence); class 1 integron promoter
    795..851     +  CDS            GmR (fragment): gentamycin acetyltransferase; aacC1; confers resistance to gentamycin
    858..1649    +  CDS            SmR: aminoglycoside adenylyltransferase (Murphy, 1985); aadA; confers resistance to spectinomycin and streptomycin
   1742..2330    +  rep_origin     ori: high-copy-number ColE1/pMB1/pBR322/pUC origin of replication
   2513..2605    +  CDS            lacI (fragment): lac repressor; lacI; The lac repressor binds to the lac operator to inhibit transcription in E. coli. This inhibition can be relieved by adding lactose or isopropyl-β-D-thiogalactopyranoside (IPTG).
   2660..2687    -  terminator     rrnB T2 terminator: transcription terminator T2 from the E. coli rrnB gene
   2819..2862    +  terminator     rrnB T1 terminator: Escherichia coli rrnB; transcription terminator T1 from the E. coli rrnB gene
