[The description below was written by a language model from this plasmid's Addgene catalogue record and pLannotate feature annotations shown in this document.]
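Description:
pFUSB4_GTGT is a pre-assembled TALE repeat intermediate built in the pFUS_B4 array vector of the Golden Gate TALEN assembly system. Its synthetic insert is a four-repeat module with the repeat-variable diresidues NN NG NN NG, which under the standard TALE code recognise the bases G, T, G and T, as the plasmid name indicates. According to the depositor, it was made by Golden Gate cloning. The repository lists the vector type as mammalian expression/TALEN, but the annotated features show only bacterial maintenance elements and no eukaryotic promoter or nuclease domain. The plasmid therefore looks like a cloning intermediate rather than an expression construct in its own right.

The 2,906 nt plasmid replicates in E. coli from a high-copy ColE1/pUC-type origin. It is selected with spectinomycin through the aadA aminoglycoside adenylyltransferase gene (SmR), which sits downstream of a fragment of the class 1 integron Pc promoter and a remnant of a gentamicin acetyltransferase gene. The short lacZα and lacI fragments are consistent with leftovers of a blue/white screening cassette displaced when the repeats were inserted, though the record does not say this. rrnB T1 and T2 terminators are also annotated. The automated annotation did not pick up the TALE repeats themselves, which probably occupy the unannotated region.

The associated publication describes a simplified 15-RVD GoldyTALEN design for in vivo genome engineering. This suggests that plasmids like this one belong to a library of ready-made multi-repeat blocks, which are combined with other array modules in a second Golden Gate step to build complete TALENs in a final scaffold vector with fewer assembly steps.
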