Addgene plasmid #48555: pFUSB4_GTGT
Depositing lab: Stephen Ekker. Depositing organization: Mayo Foundation for Medical Education and Research. Publication: High Efficiency In Vivo Genome Engineering with a Simplified 15-RVD GoldyTALEN Design. Ma AC, Lee HB, Clark KJ, Ekker SC. PLoS One. 2013 May 29;8(5):e65259. doi: 10.1371/journal.pone.0065259. Print 2013. PubMed 23734242.
Backbone
  Vector backbone: pFUS_B4
  Vector type: Mammalian Expression, TALEN
Growth in bacteria
  Bacterial resistance: Spectinomycin, 50 μg/mL
  Growth temperature: 37°C
  Growth strain: Top10
  Copy number: Unknown
Gene/Insert
  Gene/Insert name: RVD sequence: NN NG NN NG
  Species: Synthetic
  Cloning method: Unknown
  Sequencing primers: 5′ ttgatgcctggcagttccct; 3′ cgaaccgaacaggcttatgt
Terms and licenses: Academic/Nonprofit Terms; Industry Terms: Not Available to Industry
Depositor comments: Plasmid was created using Golden Gate cloning.
How to cite: pFUSB4_GTGT was a gift from Stephen Ekker (Addgene plasmid # 48555 ; http://n2t.net/addgene:48555 ; RRID:Addgene_48555)
