>Addgene plasmid #48555 | pFUSB4_GTGT | addgene partial sequence | sequence record 70912 | pCR8_F1 5'-ttgatgcctggcagttccct-3'
TCACGACGTTGTAAAACGACGGCCAGTCTTAAGCGTCTCATGGCCTGACCCCGGACCAAGTGGTGGCTAT
CGCCAGCAACAATGGCGGCAAGCAAGCGCTCGAAACGGTGCAGCGGCTGTTGCCGGTGCTGTGCCAGGAC
CATGGCCTGACCCCGGACCAAGTGGTGGCTATCGCCAGCAACGGTGGCGGCAAGCAAGCGCTCGAAACGG
TGCAGCGGCTGTTGCCGGTGCTGTGCCAGGACCATGGCCTGACCCCGGACCAAGTGGTGGCTATCGCCAG
CAACAATGGCGGCAAGCAAGCGCTCGAAACGGTGCAGCGGCTGTTGCCGGTGCTGTGCCAGGACCATGGC
CTGACCCCGGACCAAGTGGTGGCTATCGCCAGCAACGGTGGCGGCAAGCAAGCGCTCGAAACGGTGCAGC
GGCTGTTGCCGGTGCTGTGCCAGGACCATGGCCTGACCCCGGACCAAGTGGTGGCTATCGAGACGTCTAG
ACCAGCCAGGACAGAAATGCCTCGACTTCGCTGCTACCCAAGGTTGCCGGGTGACGCACACCGTGGAAAC
GGATGAAGGCACGAACCCAGTGGACATAAGCCTGTTCGGTTCGTAAGCTGTAATGCAAGTAGCGTATGCG
CTCACGCAACTGGTCCAGAACCTTGACCGAACGCAGCGGTGGTAACGGCGCAGTGGCGGTTTTCATGGCT
TGTTATGACTGTTTTTTTGGGGTACAGTCTATGCCTCGGGCATCCAAGCAGCAAGCGCGTTACGCCGTGG
GTCGATGTTTGATGTTATGGAGCAGCAACGATGTTACGCAGCAGGGCAGTCGCCCTAAAACAAAGTTAAA
CATTATGAGGGAAGCGGTGATCGCCGAAGTATCGACTCAACTATCA
